>Addgene plasmid #16874 | XE4 Xwnt-5A myc | addgene partial sequence | sequence record 23439 | 16874 with SP6
TTTTGCGAGCTAGAATAAACGCTCAACTTTGGCAGATCTATTACAAAGTAATTGTGCCCTGGTTGCACCA
TGAGAAAGAATCTGTGGACATTTCAGTTTGGAGGAGAAGCTTCTGGGCTGGTGGGCAGTGCGATGGTCTC
TCAACACTTTGTGGTTCTGCTCATGTCTCTCTATTGTCTGACCCAGTCTGTGGTGGAGAGCAGCTCCTGG
TGGTCGTTAGGCATGAACCCGGTGCAGATGCCGGAGGTTTATATCATCGGGGCTCAGCCGCTGTGCAGCC
AACTGTCTGGGCTATCGCAGGGTCAGAAGAAGCTCTGCCAACTGTACCAGGACCACATGCAGTTTATTGG
AGACGGGGCCAAGACTGGGATCAAGGAGTGTCAGTACCAGTTCAGGCACCGGAGGTGGAACTGCAGTACC
GTGGATAACACCTCAGTGTTTGGGAGAGTCATGCAGATAGGTAGCAGGGAGACCGCCTTTACTTACGCCA
TCAGCGCTGCAGGAGTAGTGAACGCAGTGAGTCGCGCCTGCCGAGAGGGGGAGCTCTCTACTTGTGGCTG
CAGCAGAGCCGCCCGACCCAAGGACCTGCCCCGGGACTGGCTATGGGGCGGCTGTGGCGACAACCTGGAT
TATGGCTACAGGTTTGCCAAGGAGTTTGTCGATGCCCGGGAAAGAAACCANNANNNCNNAAGGNTCCAAT
GAGAGTCCAGGATTATGATGAATCTCCACAATAATGAGNCCGAAGGAGGCA
