[The description below was written by a language model from this plasmid's Addgene catalogue record.]
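Description:
XE4 Xwnt-5A myc is a Xenopus expression plasmid built on the pSP64T backbone (about 3 kb), a vector designed for making synthetic mRNA by in vitro transcription rather than for direct expression in cells. It is maintained in E. coli as a high-copy plasmid under ampicillin selection. The record gives no feature table, so the exact arrangement of elements cannot be confirmed. pSP64T is generally known as an SP6-promoter vector in which the cloning site is flanked by Xenopus β-globin untranslated regions, which help stabilise injected transcripts and promote their translation.

The insert is the full coding sequence of Xenopus laevis Wnt-5A (wnt5a.L), roughly 1.2 kb, cloned by restriction digestion with Bgl II recorded as the 5′ site. The native Wnt UTRs were removed, so the transcript would depend on vector-derived flanking sequences. The protein carries a MYC epitope tag, which allows detection with anti-Myc antibodies, although the record does not state whether the tag is N-terminal, C-terminal or internal.

According to the depositor's notes, the plasmid is linearised with EcoRI and transcribed with SP6 polymerase to produce sense RNA. Such RNA is typically microinjected into Xenopus oocytes or early embryos to overexpress the tagged ligand, for example to study Wnt-5A signalling and its effects on development. The specific experiments are not described in the record. The notes refer users to a companion full-length Xwnt-5A construct for sequence database information.
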