Addgene plasmid #16874: XE4 Xwnt-5A myc
Depositing lab: Randall Moon. Depositing organization: University of Washington.
Backbone
  Vector backbone: pSP64T
  Backbone size w/o insert (bp): 3000
  Vector type: Xenopus Expression
Growth in bacteria
  Bacterial resistance: Ampicillin, 100 μg/mL
  Growth temperature: 37°C
  Growth strain: DH5alpha
  Copy number: High Copy
Gene/Insert
  Gene/Insert name: full coding of Xwnt-5A (alt names: wnt5; xwnt)
  Species: X. laevis (frog)
  Insert size (bp): 1200
  Entrez Gene: wnt5a.L (a.k.a. Xwnt-5A, wnt-5a, wnt5a-a, wnt5a-b)
  Tag / fusion protein: MYC
  Cloning method: Restriction Enzyme; 5′ cloning site Bgl II (unknown if destroyed)
  Sequencing primers: 5′ SP6
Terms and licenses: Academic/Nonprofit Terms; Industry Terms: Not Available to Industry
Depositor comments: Insert: full coding of Xwnt-5A. Insert size: 1.2 Kb. Transcription: linearize with EcoR1 and transcribe with SP6. Plasmid History: Constructed by RTM/JR on the date of 4/93. Notes for Use: This construct encodes full coding sequence of Xwnt-5A, without wnt UTR's. See Xwnt 5A full-length for Genbank data.
How to cite: XE4 Xwnt-5A myc was a gift from Randall Moon (Addgene plasmid # 16874 ; http://n2t.net/addgene:16874 ; RRID:Addgene_16874)
